LOCUS       Exported 4785 bp ds-DNA circular SYN 12-MAY-2021
DEFINITION  synthetic circular DNA
ACCESSION   .
VERSION     .
KEYWORDS    pBAD/HisB-PAmCherry1
SOURCE      synthetic DNA construct
  ORGANISM  synthetic DNA construct
REFERENCE   1 (bases 1 to 4785)
  AUTHORS   Subach FV, Patterson GH, Manley S, Gillette JM, Lippincott-Schwartz
            J, Verkhusha VV
  TITLE     Photoactivatable mCherry for high-resolution two-color fluorescence
            microscopy.
  JOURNAL   Nat Methods. 2009 Feb;6(2):153-9. Epub 2009 Jan 25.
  PUBMED    19169259
REFERENCE   2 (bases 1 to 4785)
  AUTHORS   .
  TITLE     Direct Submission
  JOURNAL   Exported May 12, 2021 from SnapGene Server 1.1.58
            http://www.snapgene.com
FEATURES             Location/Qualifiers
     source          1..4785
                     /organism="synthetic DNA construct"
                     /mol_type="other DNA"
     promoter        1..285
                     /gene="araBAD"
                     /label=araBAD promoter
                     /note="promoter of the L-arabinose operon of E. coli; the
                     araC regulatory gene is transcribed in the opposite
                     direction (Guzman et al., 1995)"
     primer_bind     208..227
                     /label=pBAD Forward
                     /note="For vectors with E. coli araBAD promoter, forward
                     primer"
     CDS             331..348
                     /codon_start=1
                     /product="6xHis affinity tag"
                     /label=6xHis
                     /translation="HHHHHH"
     CDS             352..384
                     /codon_start=1
                     /product="leader peptide from bacteriophage T7 gene 10"
                     /label=T7 tag (gene 10 leader)
                     /note="promotes efficient translation in E. coli"
                     /translation="MASMTGGQQMG"
     CDS             388..411
                     /codon_start=1
                     /product="Xpress(TM) epitope tag, including an enterokinase
                     recognition and cleavage site"
                     /label=Xpress(TM) tag
                     /translation="DLYDDDDK"
     CDS             430..1140
                     /codon_start=1
                     /product="photoactivatable monomeric derivative of DsRed
                     fluorescent protein"
                     /label=PAmCherry
                     /note="mammalian codon-optimized"
                     /translation="MVSKGEEDNMAIIKEFMRFKVHMEGSVNGHVFEIEGEGEGRPYEG
                     TQTAKLKVTKGGPLPFTWDILSPQFMYGSNAYVKHPADIPDYFKLSFPEGFKWERVMKF
                     EDGGVVTVTQDSSLQDGEFIYKVKLRGTNFPSDGPVMQKKTMGWEALSERMYPEDGALK
                     GEVKPRVKLKDGGHYDAEVKTTYKAKKPVQLPGAYNVNRKLDITSHNEDYTIVEQYERA
                     EGRHSTGGMDELYK"
     primer_bind     complement(575..593)
                     /label=mCherry-R
                     /note="mCherry, reverse primer"
     primer_bind     843..862
                     /label=mCherry-F
                     /note="mCherry, forward primer"
     primer_bind     complement(1186..1203)
                     /label=pBAD Reverse
                     /note="For vectors with E. coli araBAD promoter, reverse
                     primer"
     terminator      1356..1442
                     /gene="Escherichia coli rrnB"
                     /label=rrnB T1 terminator
                     /note="transcription terminator T1 from the E. coli rrnB
                     gene"
     terminator      1534..1561
                     /label=rrnB T2 terminator
                     /note="transcription terminator T2 from the E. coli rrnB
                     gene"
     promoter        1580..1671
                     /gene="bla"
                     /label=AmpR promoter
     CDS             1672..2532
                     /codon_start=1
                     /gene="bla"
                     /product="beta-lactamase"
                     /label=AmpR
                     /note="confers resistance to ampicillin, carbenicillin, and
                     related antibiotics"
                     /translation="MSIQHFRVALIPFFAAFCLPVFAHPETLVKVKDAEDQLGARVGYI
                     ELDLNSGKILESFRPEERFPMMSTFKVLLCGAVLSRVDAGQEQLGRRIHYSQNDLVEYS
                     PVTEKHLTDGMTVRELCSAAITMSDNTAANLLLTTIGGPKELTAFLHNMGDHVTRLDRW
                     EPELNEAIPNDERDTTMPVAMATTLRKLLTGELLTLASRQQLIDWMEADKVAGPLLRSA
                     LPAGWFIADKSGAGERGSRGIIAALGPDGKPSRIVVIYTTGSQATMDERNRQIAEIGAS
                     LIKHW"
     primer_bind     complement(1890..1909)
                     /label=Amp-R
                     /note="Ampicillin resistance gene, reverse primer"
     rep_origin      2703..3291
                     /direction=RIGHT
                     /label=ori
                     /note="high-copy-number ColE1/pMB1/pBR322/pUC origin of
                     replication"
     primer_bind     3192..3211
                     /label=pBR322ori-F
                     /note="pBR322 origin, forward primer"
     primer_bind     3445..3462
                     /label=L4440
                     /note="L4440 vector, forward primer"
     misc_feature    3477..3617
                     /label=bom
                     /note="basis of mobility region from pBR322"
     primer_bind     complement(3543..3562)
                     /label=pRS-marker
                     /note="pRS vectors, use to sequence yeast selectable
                     marker"
     primer_bind     3703..3725
                     /label=pGEX 3'
                     /note="pGEX vectors, reverse primer"
     CDS             complement(3881..4759)
                     /codon_start=1
                     /gene="araC"
                     /product="L-arabinose regulatory protein"
                     /label=araC
                     /translation="MAEAQNDPLLPGYSFNAHLVAGLTPIEANGYLDFFIDRPLGMKGY
                     ILNLTIRGQGVVKNQGREFVCRPGDILLFPPGEIHHYGRHPEAREWYHQWVYFRPRAYW
                     HEWLNWPSIFANTGFFRPDEAHQPHFSDLFGQIINAGQGEGRYSELLAINLLEQLLLRR
                     MEAINESLHPPMDNRVREACQYISDHLADSNFDIASVAQHVCLSPSRLSHLFRQQLGIS
                     VLSWREDQRISQAKLLLSTTRMPIATVGRNVGFDDQLYFSRVFKKCTGASPSEFRAGCE
                     EKVNDVAVKLS"
ORIGIN
        1 aagaaaccaa ttgtccatat tgcatcagac attgccgtca ctgcgtcttt tactggctct
       61 tctcgctaac caaaccggta accccgctta ttaaaagcat tctgtaacaa agcgggacca
      121 aagccatgac aaaaacgcgt aacaaaagtg tctataatca cggcagaaaa gtccacattg
      181 attatttgca cggcgtcaca ctttgctatg ccatagcatt tttatccata agattagcgg
      241 atcctacctg acgcttttta tcgcaactct ctactgtttc tccatacccg ttttttgggc
      301 taacaggagg aattaaccat ggggggttct catcatcatc atcatcatgg tatggctagc
      361 atgactggtg gacagcaaat gggtcgggat ctgtacgacg atgacgataa ggatccgagc
      421 tcgagatcta tggtgagcaa gggcgaggag gataacatgg ccatcattaa ggagttcatg
      481 cgcttcaagg tgcacatgga ggggtccgtg aacggccacg tgttcgagat cgagggcgag
      541 ggcgagggcc gcccctacga gggcacccag accgccaagc tgaaggtgac caagggtggc
      601 cccctgccct tcacctggga catcctgtcc cctcaattca tgtacggctc caatgcctac
      661 gtgaagcacc ccgccgacat ccccgactac tttaagctgt ccttccccga gggcttcaag
      721 tgggagcgcg tgatgaaatt cgaggacggc ggcgtggtga ccgtgaccca ggactcctcc
      781 ctgcaggacg gtgagttcat ctacaaggtg aagctgcgcg gcaccaactt cccctccgac
      841 ggccccgtaa tgcagaagaa gaccatgggc tgggaggccc tctccgagcg gatgtacccc
      901 gaggacggcg ccctgaaggg cgaggtcaag ccgagagtga agctgaagga cggcggccac
      961 tacgacgctg aggtcaagac cacctacaag gccaagaagc ccgtgcagct gcccggcgcc
     1021 tacaacgtca accgcaagtt ggacatcacc tcacacaacg aggactacac catcgtggaa
     1081 cagtacgaac gtgccgaggg ccgccactcc accggcggca tggacgagct gtacaagtaa
     1141 gaattcgaag cttggctgtt ttggcggatg agagaagatt ttcagcctga tacagattaa
     1201 atcagaacgc agaagcggtc tgataaaaca gaatttgcct ggcggcagta gcgcggtggt
     1261 cccacctgac cccatgccga actcagaagt gaaacgccgt agcgccgatg gtagtgtggg
     1321 gtctccccat gcgagagtag ggaactgcca ggcatcaaat aaaacgaaag gctcagtcga
     1381 aagactgggc ctttcgtttt atctgttgtt tgtcggtgaa cgctctcctg agtaggacaa
     1441 atccgccggg agcggatttg aacgttgcga agcaacggcc cggagggtgg cgggcaggac
     1501 gcccgccata aactgccagg catcaaatta agcagaaggc catcctgacg gatggccttt
     1561 ttgcgtttct acaaactctt ttgtttattt ttctaaatac attcaaatat gtatccgctc
     1621 atgagacaat aaccctgata aatgcttcaa taatattgaa aaaggaagag tatgagtatt
     1681 caacatttcc gtgtcgccct tattcccttt tttgcggcat tttgccttcc tgtttttgct
     1741 cacccagaaa cgctggtgaa agtaaaagat gctgaagatc agttgggtgc acgagtgggt
     1801 tacatcgaac tggatctcaa cagcggtaag atccttgaga gttttcgccc cgaagaacgt
     1861 tttccaatga tgagcacttt taaagttctg ctatgtggcg cggtattatc ccgtgttgac
     1921 gccgggcaag agcaactcgg tcgccgcata cactattctc agaatgactt ggttgagtac
     1981 tcaccagtca cagaaaagca tcttacggat ggcatgacag taagagaatt atgcagtgct
     2041 gccataacca tgagtgataa cactgcggcc aacttacttc tgacaacgat cggaggaccg
     2101 aaggagctaa ccgctttttt gcacaacatg ggggatcatg taactcgcct tgatcgttgg
     2161 gaaccggagc tgaatgaagc cataccaaac gacgagcgtg acaccacgat gcctgtagca
     2221 atggcaacaa cgttgcgcaa actattaact ggcgaactac ttactctagc ttcccggcaa
     2281 caattaatag actggatgga ggcggataaa gttgcaggac cacttctgcg ctcggccctt
     2341 ccggctggct ggtttattgc tgataaatct ggagccggtg agcgtgggtc tcgcggtatc
     2401 attgcagcac tggggccaga tggtaagccc tcccgtatcg tagttatcta cacgacgggg
     2461 agtcaggcaa ctatggatga acgaaataga cagatcgctg agataggtgc ctcactgatt
     2521 aagcattggt aactgtcaga ccaagtttac tcatatatac tttagattga tttaaaactt
     2581 catttttaat ttaaaaggat ctaggtgaag atcctttttg ataatctcat gaccaaaatc
     2641 ccttaacgtg agttttcgtt ccactgagcg tcagaccccg tagaaaagat caaaggatct
     2701 tcttgagatc ctttttttct gcgcgtaatc tgctgcttgc aaacaaaaaa accaccgcta
     2761 ccagcggtgg tttgtttgcc ggatcaagag ctaccaactc tttttccgaa ggtaactggc
     2821 ttcagcagag cgcagatacc aaatactgtc cttctagtgt agccgtagtt aggccaccac
     2881 ttcaagaact ctgtagcacc gcctacatac ctcgctctgc taatcctgtt accagtggct
     2941 gctgccagtg gcgataagtc gtgtcttacc gggttggact caagacgata gttaccggat
     3001 aaggcgcagc ggtcgggctg aacggggggt tcgtgcacac agcccagctt ggagcgaacg
     3061 acctacaccg aactgagata cctacagcgt gagctatgag aaagcgccac gcttcccgaa
     3121 gggagaaagg cggacaggta tccggtaagc ggcagggtcg gaacaggaga gcgcacgagg
     3181 gagcttccag ggggaaacgc ctggtatctt tatagtcctg tcgggtttcg ccacctctga
     3241 cttgagcgtc gatttttgtg atgctcgtca ggggggcgga gcctatggaa aaacgccagc
     3301 aacgcggcct ttttacggtt cctggccttt tgctggcctt ttgctcacat gttctttcct
     3361 gcgttatccc ctgattctgt ggataaccgt attaccgcct ttgagtgagc tgataccgct
     3421 cgccgcagcc gaacgaccga gcgcagcgag tcagtgagcg aggaagcgga agagcgcctg
     3481 atgcggtatt ttctccttac gcatctgtgc ggtatttcac accgcatatg gtgcactctc
     3541 agtacaatct gctctgatgc cgcatagtta agccagtata cactccgcta tcgctacgtg
     3601 actgggtcat ggctgcgccc cgacacccgc caacacccgc tgacgcgccc tgacgggctt
     3661 gtctgctccc ggcatccgct tacagacaag ctgtgaccgt ctccgggagc tgcatgtgtc
     3721 agaggttttc accgtcatca ccgaaacgcg cgaggcagca gatcaattcg cgcgcgaagg
     3781 cgaagcggca tgcataatgt gcctgtcaaa tggacgaagc agggattctg caaaccctat
     3841 gctactccgt caagccgtca attgtctgat tcgttaccaa ttatgacaac ttgacggcta
     3901 catcattcac tttttcttca caaccggcac ggaactcgct cgggctggcc ccggtgcatt
     3961 ttttaaatac ccgcgagaaa tagagttgat cgtcaaaacc aacattgcga ccgacggtgg
     4021 cgataggcat ccgggtggtg ctcaaaagca gcttcgcctg gctgatacgt tggtcctcgc
     4081 gccagcttaa gacgctaatc cctaactgct ggcggaaaag atgtgacaga cgcgacggcg
     4141 acaagcaaac atgctgtgcg acgctggcga tatcaaaatt gctgtctgcc aggtgatcgc
     4201 tgatgtactg acaagcctcg cgtacccgat tatccatcgg tggatggagc gactcgttaa
     4261 tcgcttccat gcgccgcagt aacaattgct caagcagatt tatcgccagc agctccgaat
     4321 agcgcccttc cccttgcccg gcgttaatga tttgcccaaa caggtcgctg aaatgcggct
     4381 ggtgcgcttc atccgggcga aagaaccccg tattggcaaa tattgacggc cagttaagcc
     4441 attcatgcca gtaggcgcgc ggacgaaagt aaacccactg gtgataccat tcgcgagcct
     4501 ccggatgacg accgtagtga tgaatctctc ctggcgggaa cagcaaaata tcacccggtc
     4561 ggcaaacaaa ttctcgtccc tgatttttca ccaccccctg accgcgaatg gtgagattga
     4621 gaatataacc tttcattccc agcggtcggt cgataaaaaa atcgagataa ccgttggcct
     4681 caatcggcgt taaacccgcc accagatggg cattaaacga gtatcccggc agcaggggat
     4741 cattttgcgc ttcagccata cttttcatac tcccgccatt cagag
//
