[The description below was written by a language model from this plasmid's Addgene catalogue record and the feature table of its GenBank file.]
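Description:
pBAD/HisB-PAmCherry1 is a 4,785 bp bacterial expression plasmid built on the commercial pBAD/His-B backbone for arabinose-inducible production of the photoactivatable red fluorescent protein PAmCherry1 in E. coli. It is maintained under ampicillin selection through the bla (beta-lactamase) gene and replicates from a ColE1/pMB1-family origin accompanied by the pBR322 bom (basis of mobility) region. The catalogue entry lists the plasmid as low copy, whereas the generic feature annotation describes this origin class as high copy. The pBR322-type context is consistent with the catalogue's designation.

The 711 bp PAmCherry1 coding sequence, annotated as mammalian codon-optimized, was inserted between BglII and EcoRI sites downstream of the araBAD promoter. The regulator gene araC is carried on the same plasmid and transcribed in the opposite direction, so expression is held low without L-arabinose and induced when it is added. The insert sits downstream of the backbone's N-terminal leader, which comprises a 6xHis tag for metal-affinity purification, the T7 gene 10 leader that promotes efficient translation, and an Xpress epitope containing an enterokinase cleavage site that allows removal of the tags. Transcription ends at the rrnB T1 and T2 terminators.

PAmCherry1 is a monomeric DsRed-lineage variant that differs from mCherry by ten substitutions (E26V, A58T, K69N, L84F, N99K, S148L, I165V, Q167P, L169V, I203R, numbered relative to EGFP). It converts from a dark to a red fluorescent state on photoactivation. The associated publication concerns its use in high-resolution two-color fluorescence microscopy, and this construct is suited to producing and purifying His-tagged protein in bacteria, for example for in vitro characterization.
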