Addgene plasmid #31931: pBAD/HisB-PAmCherry1
Depositing lab: Vladislav Verkhusha. Depositing organization: Albert Einstein College of Medicine. Publication: Photoactivatable mCherry for high-resolution two-color fluorescence microscopy. Subach FV, Patterson GH, Manley S, Gillette JM, Lippincott-Schwartz J, Verkhusha VV. Nat Methods. 2009 Feb;6(2):153-9. Epub 2009 Jan 25. 10.1038/nmeth.1298 PubMed 19169259.
Backbone
  Vector backbone: pBAD/His-B
  Backbone manufacturer: Invitrogen
  Backbone size w/o insert (bp): 4074
  Vector type: Bacterial Expression
Growth in bacteria
  Bacterial resistance: Ampicillin, 100 μg/mL
  Growth temperature: 37°C
  Growth strain: DH5alpha
  Copy number: Low Copy
Gene/Insert
  Gene/Insert name: PAmCherry1 (alt name: photoactivatable dark-to-red mCherry red fluorescent protein)
  Insert size (bp): 711
  Mutation: E26V/A58T/K69N/L84F/N99K/S148L/I165V/Q167P/L169V/I203R compared to mCherry (but numbering is relative to EGFP).
  Promoter: araB
  Tag / fusion protein: His (N terminal on backbone)
  Cloning method: Restriction Enzyme; 5′ cloning site BglII (unknown if destroyed); 3′ cloning site EcoRI (unknown if destroyed)
  Sequencing primers: 5′ pBAD-fwd; 3′ pBAD-rev
Terms and licenses: Academic/Nonprofit Terms; Industry Terms: Not Available to Industry
How to cite: pBAD/HisB-PAmCherry1 was a gift from Vladislav Verkhusha (Addgene plasmid # 31931 ; http://n2t.net/addgene:31931 ; RRID:Addgene_31931)
