>Addgene plasmid #31931 | pBAD/HisB-PAmCherry1 | addgene partial sequence | sequence record 37320 | pBAD-fwd
TCGCAACTCTCTACTGTTTCTCCATACCCGTTTTTTGGGCTAACAGGAGGAATTAACCATGGGGGGTTCT
CATCATCATCATCATCATGGTATGGCTAGCATGACTGGTGGACAGCAAATGGGTCGGGATCTGTACGACG
ATGACGATAAGGATCCGAGCTCGAGATCTATGGTGAGCAAGGGCGAGGAGGATAACATGGCCATCATTAA
GGAGTTCATGCGCTTCAAGGTGCACATGGAGGGGTCCGTGAACGGCCACGTGTTCGAGATCGAGGGCGAG
GGCGAGGGCCGCCCCTACGAGGGCACCCAGACCGCCAAGCTGAAGGTGACCAAGGGTGGCCCCCTGCCCT
TCACCTGGGACATCCTGTCCCCTCAATTCATGTACGGCTCCAATGCCTACGTGAAGCACCCCGCCGACAT
CCCCGACTACTTTAAGCTGTCCTTCCCCGAGGGCTTCAAGTGGGAGCGCGTGATGAAATTCGAGGACGGC
GGCGTGGTGACCGTGACCCAGGACTCCTCCCTGCAGGACGGTGAGTTCATCTACAAGGTGAAGCTGCGCG
GCACCAACTTCCCCTCCGACGGCCCCGTAATGCAGAAGAAGACCATGGGCTGGGAGGCCCTCTCCGAGCG
GATGTACCCCGAGGACGGCGCCCTGAAGGGCGAGGTCAAGCCGAGAGTGAAGCTGAAGGACGGCGGCCAC
TACGACGCTGAGGTCAAGACCACCTACAAGGCCAAGAAGCCCGTGCAGCTGCCCGGCGCCTACAACGTCA
ACCGCAAGTTGGACATCACCTCACACAACGAGGACTACACCATCGTGGAACAGTACGAACGTGCCGAGGG
CCGCCACTCCACCGGCGGCATGGACGAGCTGTACAAGTAAGAATTCGAAGCTTGGCTG
